>Addgene plasmid #230429 | AiP11719 - pAAV-hsA2-AiE0226h-minRho-SYFP2-WPRE3-BGHpA (Alias: CN1719) | addgene full sequence | sequence record 470915 | Addgene NGS Result
CCTGCAGGCAGCTGCGCGCTCGCTCGCTCACTGAGGCCGCCCGGGCGTCGGGCGACCTTTGGTCGCCCGG
CCTCAGTGAGCGAGCGAGCGCGCAGAGAGGGAGTGGCCAACTCCATCACTAGGGGTTCCTGCGGCCGCAA
CGCGTTTAGAACAATGGCTGGCCCATAGTAAATGCCGTGTTAGTGTGTTAGTTGCTGTTCTTCCACGTCA
GAAGAGGCACAGACAAATTACCACCAGGTGGCGCTCAGAGTCTGCGGAGGCATCACAACAGCCCTGAATT
TGAATCCTGCTCTGCCACTGCCTAGTTGAGACCTTTTACTACCTGACTAGCTGTTTGTGTATTTTAGGTG
TTTGTTTACTGCACGTACCACTCTATGTTAGGAAATAAACGACTCATAGTCGTGAAATGCTTCACATTTC
TCATGAAGCTGAGGTAGCCCAGCATTCTCTACTTTAGAAATCTGGATGTATTTTTTCCTCATGGGTCTGT
AATTGAGTCCGTAATTGACATTTGTACACTTTTAAGATAAATCTAGCCTGTCTTCAAGTATATTTTAGAT
CTAGTGAAATACAGAGTACTATAGATTAGATATTCTGAATATCATCTGTTTGTTATTTAGTAATGTGATA
TGCCTTGTGTACCCACTTTTGTATTTACCATTATTGCAAAATCAATCAAATGTGAGCAAAAGCAAAGGCA
ATTTGAATGACTCAAAATTGAAATTTGAGCTGCCAAATCAAGCAGTAAAACAATTTTTACCAGCTCTATT
GATTGTTAGAAAGATAAGTTATAAACTTTATTTCAAGTAAATTTCTAAAAGATCTGGGAATGTGATTATT
CCAAGGCAGATGGCGAAGACCTTTATTTCCACTGATTATTCACAGATGCAAATTATTATGCAACTGGAAG
CATACTAAGATATTGCAAAGATGTTCTGACATTAGTCATCTGCTGCCTTTGTTACTTTGGTGTCAATTTT
CTTATTCTTTCCAAAGGAAGATCCTTACAGTTTGTATTCTTTCACAGCTGGGAAATGATCAGTTGAGAAT
TATTCAAACACACCAATCTGTTAACCGTACTTCTTCCCAGATAATGCAATATTTTGCAGGGTGACAGGCA
AAAAGTGGTCATTTTTTACTTCATATATTTTAGGGTTATTTGGTTTTGATTAAATGAGTGAATTCGATAT
CATAATCAACCATAGGTACCGAGCTCGGGATTCAGCCGGGAGCTTAGGGAGGGGAGGTCACTTCATAAGG
GCCTGGGGGGGGAGTTGGAGCCACGAGTCGTCCAGCCGGAGCCCCGTGTGGCTGAGCTCCGGCCTCAGAA
GCATCCCCGGGTTGGATCCTTCGAAGCTAGCGCTACCGGTCGCCACCATGGTGAGCAAGGGCGAGGAGCT
GTTCACCGGGGTGGTGCCCATCCTGGTCGAGCTGGACGGCGACGTAAACGGCCACAAGTTCAGCGTGTCC
GGCGAGGGCGAGGGCGATGCCACCTACGGCAAGCTGACCCTGAAGCTGATCTGCACCACCGGCAAGCTGC
CCGTGCCCTGGCCCACCCTCGTGACCACCCTGGGCTACGGCGTGCAGTGCTTCGCCCGCTACCCCGACCA
CATGAAGCAGCACGACTTCTTCAAGTCCGCCATGCCCGAAGGCTACGTCCAGGAGCGCACCATCTTCTTC
AAGGACGACGGCAACTACAAGACCCGCGCCGAGGTGAAGTTCGAGGGCGACACCCTGGTGAACCGCATCG
AGCTGAAGGGCATCGACTTCAAGGAGGACGGCAACATCCTGGGGCACAAGCTGGAGTACAACTACAACAG
CCACAACGTCTATATCACCGCCGACAAGCAGAAGAACGGCATCAAGGCCAACTTCAAGATCCGCCACAAC
ATCGAGGACGGCGGCGTGCAGCTCGCCGACCACTACCAGCAGAACACCCCCATCGGCGACGGCCCCGTGC
TGCTGCCCGACAACCACTACCTGAGCTACCAGTCCAAGCTGAGCAAAGACCCCAACGAGAAGCGCGATCA
CATGGTCCTGCTGGAGTTCGTGACCGCCGCCGGGATCACTCTCGGCATGGACGAGCTGTACAAGTAAGTC
GACATCATAATCAACCTCTGGATTACAAAATTTGTGAAAGATTGACTGGTATTCTTAACTATGTTGCTCC
TTTTACGCTATGTGGATACGCTGCTTTAATGCCTTTGTATCATGCTATTGCTTCCCGTATGGCTTTCATT
TTCTCCTCCTTGTATAAATCCTGGTTAGTTCTTGCCACGGCGGAACTCATCGCCGCCTGCCTTGCCCGCT
GCTGGACAGGGGCTCGGCTGTTGGGCACTGACAATTCCGTGGCTCGAGAGATCTTCGACTGTGCCTTCTA
GTTGCCAGCCATCTGTTGTTTGCCCCTCCCCCGTGCCTTCCTTGACCCTGGAAGGTGCCACTCCCACTGT
CCTTTCCTAATAAAATGAGGAAATTGCATCGCATTGTCTGAGTAGGTGTCATTCTATTCTGGGGGGTGGG
GTGGGGCAGGACAGCAAGGGGGAGGATTGGGAAGACAATAGCAGGCATGAGATCTCACGTGCGGACCGAG
CGGCCGCAGGAACCCCTAGTGATGGAGTTGGCCACTCCCTCTCTGCGCGCTCGCTCGCTCACTGAGGCCG
GGCGACCAAAGGTCGCCCGACGCCCGGGCTTTGCCCGGGCGGCCTCAGTGAGCGAGCGAGCGCGCAGCTG
CCTGCAGGGGCGCCTGATGCGGTATTTTCTCCTTACGCATCTGTGCGGTATTTCACACCGCATA
[95 nt withheld, positions 2795-2889]
T
[46 nt withheld, positions 2891-2936]
C
[141 nt withheld, positions 2938-3078]
CCTTTGACGTTGGAGTCCACGTTCTTT
[37 nt withheld, positions 3106-3142]
ACTCTATCTCGGGCTATTCTTTTGATTTATAAGGGATTTTGCCGATTTCGGTCTATTGGTTAAAAAATGA
GCTGATTTAACAAAAATTTAACGGGAATTTTAACAAAATATTAACGTTTACAATTTTATGGTGCACTCTC
AGTACAATCTGCTCTGATGCCGCATAGTTAAGCCAGCCCCGACACCCGCCAACACCCGCTGACGCGCCCT
GACGGGCTTGTCTGCTCCCGGCATCCGCTTACAGACAAGCTGTGACCGTCTCCGGGAGCTGCATGTGTCA
GAGGTTTTCACCGTCATCACCGAAACGCGCGAGACGAAAGGGCCTCGTGATACGCCTATTTTTATAGGTT
AATGTCATGATAATAATGGTTTCTTAGACGTCAGGTGGCACTTTTCGGGGAAATGTGCGCGGAACCCCTA
TTTGTTTATTTTTCTAAATACATTCAAATATGTATCCGCTCATGAGACAATAACCCTGATAAATGCTTCA
ATAATATTGAAAAAGGAAGAGTATGAGTATTCAACATTTCCGTGTCGCCCTTATTCCCTTTTTTGCGGCA
TTTTGCCTTCCTGTTTTTGCTCACCCAGAAACGCTGGTGAAAGTAAAAGATGCTGAAGATCAGTTGGGTG
CACGAGTGGGTTACATCGAACTGGATCTCAACAGCGGTAAGATCCTTGAGAGTTTTCGCCCCGAAGAACG
TTTTCCAATGATGAGCACTTTTAAAGTTCTGCTATGTGGCGCGGTATTATCCCGTATTGACGCCGGGCAA
GAGCAACTCGGTCGCCGCATACACTATTCTCAGAATGACTTGGTTGAGTACTCACCAGTCACAGAAAAGC
ATCTTACGGATGGCATGACAGTAAGAGAATTATGCAGTGCTGCCATAACCATGAGTGATAACACTGCGGC
CAACTTACTTCTGACAACGATCGGAGGACCGAAGGAGCTAACCGCTTTTTTGCACAACATGGGGGATCAT
GTAACTCGCCTTGATCGTTGGGAACCGGAGCTGAATGAAGCCATACCAAACGACGAGCGTGACACCACGA
TGCCTGTAGCAATGGCAACAACGTTGCGCAAACTATTAACTGGCGAACTACTTACTCTAGCTTCCCGGCA
ACAATTAATAGACTGGATGGAGGCGGATAAAGTTGCAGGACCACTTCTGCGCTCGGCCCTTCCGGCTGGC
TGGTTTATTGCTGATAAATCTGGAGCCGGTGAGCGTGGGTCTCGCGGTATCATTGCAGCACTGGGGCCAG
ATGGTAAGCCCTCCCGTATCGTAGTTATCTACACGACGGGGAGTCAGGCAACTATGGATGAACGAAATAG
ACAGATCGCTGAGATAGGTGCCTCACTGATTAAGCATTGGTAACTGTCAGACCAAGTTTACTCATATATA
CTTTAGATTGATTTAAAACTTCATTTTTAATTTAAAAGGATCTAGGTGAAGATCCTTTTTGATAATCTCA
TGACCAAAATCCCTTAACGTGAGTTTTCGTTCCACTGAGCGTCAGACCCCGTAGAAAAGATCAAAGGATC
TTCTTGAGATCCTTTTTTTCTGCGCGTAATCTGCTGCTTGCAAACAAAAAAACCACCGCTACCAGCGGTG
GTTTGTTTGCCGGATCAAGAGCTACCAACTCTTTTTCCGAAGGTAACTGGCTTCAGCAGAGCGCAGATAC
CAAATACTGTTCTTCTAGTGTAGCCGTAGTTAGGCCACCACTTCAAGAACTCTGTAGCACCGCCTACATA
CCTCGCTCTGCTAATCCTGTTACCAGTGGCTGCTGCCAGTGGCGATAAGTCGTGTCTTACCGGGTTGGAC
TCAAGACGATAGTTACCGGATAAGGCGCAGCGGTCGGGCTGAACGGGGGGTTCGTGCACACAGCCCAGCT
TGGAGCGAACGACCTACACCGAACTGAGATACCTACAGCGTGAGCTATGAGAAAGCGCCACGCTTCCCGA
AGGGAGAAAGGCGGACAGGTATCCGGTAAGCGGCAGGGTCGGAACAGGAGAGCGCACGAGGGAGCTTCCA
GGGGGAAACGCCTGGTATCTTTATAGTCCTGTCGGGTTTCGCCACCTCTGACTTGAGCGTCGATTTTTGT
GATGCTCGTCAGGGGGGCGGAGCCTATGGAAAAACGCCAGCAACGCGGCCTTTTTACGGTTCCTGGCCTT
TTGCTGGCCTTTTGCTCACATGT
Features (pLannotate 1.2.2; 14 found; start..end, strand, type, name):
     12..39      +  repeat_region  AAV2 ITR (fragment): inverted terminal repeat of adeno-associated virus serotype 2 inverted
     68..95      +  repeat_region  AAV2 ITR (fragment): inverted terminal repeat of adeno-associated virus serotype 2 inverted
   1378..2094    +  CDS            SYFP2: SYFP2 is a basic (constitutively fluorescent) yellow fluorescent protein published in 2006, derived from Aequorea victoria. It is reported to be a very rapidly-maturing monomer with moderate acid sensitivity.
   2109..2266    +  misc_feature   WPRE (fragment): woodchuck hepatitis virus posttranscriptional regulatory element
   2272..2352    +  misc_feature   WPRE (fragment): woodchuck hepatitis virus posttranscriptional regulatory element
   2369..2480    +  polyA_signal   bGH poly(A) signal: bovine growth hormone polyadenylation signal
   2598..2738    +  repeat_region  AAV2 ITR: inverted terminal repeat of adeno-associated virus serotype 2 inverted
   2743..2794    -  misc_feature   bom (fragment): basis of mobility region from pBR322
   2813..3268    +  rep_origin     f1 ori (sequence partly withheld): f1 bacteriophage origin of replication; arrow indicates direction of (+) strand synthesis
   3269..3318    -  misc_feature   bom (fragment): basis of mobility region from pBR322
   3420..3455    -  CDS            rop (fragment): Rop protein, which maintains plasmids at low copy number; rop
   3550..3654    +  promoter       AmpR promoter: bla
   3655..4515    +  CDS            AmpR: β-lactamase; bla; confers resistance to ampicillin, carbenicillin, and related antibiotics
   4686..5274    +  rep_origin     ori: high-copy-number ColE1/pMB1/pBR322/pUC origin of replication
