[The description below was written by a language model from this plasmid's Addgene catalogue record and pLannotate feature annotations shown in this document.]
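Description:
AiP11719 - pAAV-hsA2-AiE0226h-minRho-SYFP2-WPRE3-BGHpA (alias CN1719) is an AAV transfer plasmid built on a pAAV2 backbone, intended as the genome donor for packaging recombinant adeno-associated virus that reports enhancer activity in the brain. It is about 5.3 kb in size. In bacteria it is maintained through a high-copy ColE1/pUC-type origin and selected with ampicillin via the β-lactamase gene and its native promoter. An f1 phage origin and small remnants of pBR322 bom and rop sequences are also present in the backbone. The catalogue lists a recombination-deficient growth strain, which is common for plasmids carrying repeat-rich ITRs.

The payload lies between AAV2 inverted terminal repeats, which provide the signals for replication and encapsidation of the cassette. The right ITR is annotated in full, whereas the left one is detected only as two short fragments. The region upstream of the reporter, roughly 1.3 kb, carries no automated annotations. By the construct name and catalogue fields it should hold the hsA2 element (function not stated in the record), the AiE0226h enhancer and the minimal rhodopsin promoter (minRho). A minimal promoter like this is expected to have little activity by itself, so expression depends largely on the adjacent enhancer, which is described as designed to drive transgene expression in specific brain cell populations; the record does not name those populations. The expressed gene is SYFP2, a rapidly maturing monomeric yellow fluorescent protein. It is followed by WPRE3, a shortened woodchuck posttranscriptional element (annotated as two WPRE fragments) that boosts transcript expression, and the bovine growth hormone polyadenylation signal. The construct belongs to a suite of enhancer AAVs for genetic access to cortical cell types, with fluorescence labelling the cells in which the enhancer is active.
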