Addgene plasmid #230429: AiP11719 - pAAV-hsA2-AiE0226h-minRho-SYFP2-WPRE3-BGHpA (Alias: CN1719)
Purpose: AiE0226h is an enhancer sequence, designed to drive AAV-mediated transgene expression in specific populations of brain cells
Depositing lab: Allen Institute for Brain Science & Jonathan Ting. Depositing organization: Allen Institute. Publication: A suite of enhancer AAVs and transgenic mouse lines for genetic access to cortical cell types. Ben-Simon Y, Hooper M, Narayan S, Daigle TL, Dwivedi D, Way SW, Oster A, Stafford DA, Mich JK, Taormina MJ, Martinez RA, Opitz-Araya X, Roth JR, Alexander JR, Allen S, Amster A, Arbuckle J, Ayala A, Baker PM, Bakken TE, Barcelli T, Barta S, Bendrick J, Bertagnolli D, Bielstein C, Bishwakarma P, Bowlus J, Boyer G, Brouner K, Casian B, Casper T, Chakka AB, Chakrabarty R, Chance RK, Chavan S, Clark M, Colbert K, Collman F, Daniel S, Departee M, DiValentin P, Donadio N, Dotson N, Egdorf T, Fliss T, Gabitto M, Garcia J, Gary A, Gasperini M, Gloe J, Goldy J, Gore BB, Graybuck L, Greisman N, Haeseleer F, Halterman C, Haradon Z, Hastings SD, Helback O, Ho W, Hockemeyer D, Huang C, Huff S, Hunker A, Johansen N, Jones D, Juneau Z, Kalmbach B, Kannan M, Khem S, Kussick E, Kutsal R, Larsen R, Lee C, Lee AY, Leibly M, Lenz GH, Li S, Liang E, Lusk N, Madigan Z, Malloy J, Malone J, McCue R, Melchor J, Mollenkopf T, Moosman S, Morin E, Newman D, Ng L, Ngo K, Omstead V, Otto S, Oyama A, Pena N, Pham T, Phillips E, Pom CA, Potekhina L, Ransford S, Ray PL, Rette D, Reynoldson C, Rimorin C, Rocha D, Ruiz A, Sanchez REA, Sawyer L, Sedeno-Cortes A, Sevigny JP, Shapovalova N, Shepard N, Shulga L, Sigler AR, Siverts L, Soliman S, Somasundaram S, Staats B, Stewart K, Szelenyi E, Tieu M, Trader C, Tran A, van Velthoven CTJ, Walker M, Wang Y, Weed N, Wirthlin M, Wood T, Wynalda B, Yao Z, Zhou T, Ariza J, Dee N, Reding M, Ronellenfitch K, Mufti S, Sunkin SM, Smith KA, Esposito L, Waters J, Thyagarajan B, Yao S, Lein ES, Zeng H, Levi BP, Ngai J, Ting JT, Tasic B. Cell. 2025 May 16:S0092-8674(25)00513-6. doi: 10.1016/j.cell.2025.05.002. PubMed 40403729.
Backbone
  Vector backbone: pAAV2
  Vector type: AAV
Growth in bacteria
  Bacterial resistance: Ampicillin, 100 μg/mL
  Growth temperature: 37°C
  Growth strain: NEB Stable
  Copy number: High Copy
Gene/Insert
  Gene/Insert name: SYFP2
  Species: Synthetic
  Promoter: minRho
  Cloning method: Gibson Cloning
Terms and licenses: Academic/Nonprofit Terms; Industry Terms: Not Available to Industry
How to cite: AiP11719 - pAAV-hsA2-AiE0226h-minRho-SYFP2-WPRE3-BGHpA (Alias: CN1719) was a gift from Allen Institute for Brain Science & Jonathan Ting (Addgene plasmid # 230429 ; http://n2t.net/addgene:230429 ; RRID:Addgene_230429)
